>Addgene plasmid #72441 | pACU2_CD4-mIFP T2A HO1 | depositor partial sequence | sequence record 137978 | CD4-mIFPT2AHO1
ATGAATCCCAAGAGCGAAGTCCTCATTGCAGCCGTGCTGTTCATGCTGCTGGCCTGCGTCCAGTGTCAAG
CTAGCGGTGGCGGCGGAAGTGGAGGTGGAGGCTCGTTCCAGAAGGCCTCCAGCATAGTCTATAAGAAAGA
GGGGGAACAGGTGGAGTTCTCCTTCCCACTCGCCTTTACAGTTGAAAAGCTGACGGGCAGTGGCGAGCTG
TGGTGGCAGGCGGAGAGGGCTTCCTCCTCCAAGTCTTGGATCACCTTTGACCTGAAGAACAAGGAAGTGT
CTGTAAAACGGGTTACCCAGGACCCTAAGCTCCAGATGGGCAAGAAGCTCCCGCTCCACCTCACCCTGCC
CCAGGCCTTGCCTCAGTATGCTGGCTCTGGAAACCTCACCCTGGCCCTTGAAGCGAAAACAGGAAAGTTG
CATCAGGAAGTGAACCTGGTGGTGATGAGAGCCACTCAGCTCCAGAAAAATTTGACCTGTGAGGTGTGGG
GACCCACCTCCCCTAAGCTGATGCTGAGCTTGAAACTGGAGAACAAGGAGGCAAAGGTCTCGAAGCGGGA
GAAGGCGGTGTGGGTGCTGAACCCTGAGGCGGGGATGTGGCAGTGTCTGCTGAGTGACTCGGGACAGGTC
CTGCTGGAATCCAACATCAAGGTTCTGCCCACATGGTCCACCCCGGTGCAGCCAATGGCCCTGATTGTGC
TGGGGGGCGTCGCCGGCCTCCTGCTTTTCATTGGGCTAGGCATCTTCTTCTGTGTCAGGTGCCGGCACCG
AAGGCGCGGCGGAAGCGGAGGCGGATCCATGGTGAGCAAGGGCGAGGAGATGTCGGTACCGCTGACTACC
TCAGCATTCGGCCACGCGTTTCTGGCTAACTGTGAACGCGAGCAGATCCACCTGGCGGGCTCCATTCAGC
CGCACGGTATCCTGCTGGCTGTGAAAGAGCCGGACAACGTGGTGATCCAGGCTTCTATTAACGCTGCGGA
GTTCCTGAACACCAACTCTGTTGTTGGCCGTCCGCTGCGTGACCTGGGCGGCGATCTGCCTTTGCAGATC
CTGCCGCACCTGAACGGCCCGCTGCACCTGGCTCCGATGACCCTGCGTTGTACCGTGGGTTCTCCGCCGC
GTCGTGTGGACTGTACCATTCATCGTCCGTCTAACGGCGGCCTGATCGTAGAACTGGAACCAGCAACCAA
GACCACTAACATTGCGCCGGCTCTGGACGGTGCGTTTCATCGTATCACTTCTTCATCCTCCCTGATGGGC
CTGTGTGACGAAACCGCGACTATTATCCGTGAGATTACTGGCTACGACCGTGTGATGGTAGTACGTTTCG
ATGAAGAGGGTAATGGCGAAATTCTGTCCGAACGTCGTCGTGCGGACCTGGAAGCGTTCCTGGGTAACCG
CTACCCGGCGTCTACTATTCCGCAGATCGCTCGTCGCCTGTACGAACATAACCGTGTTCGCCTGCTGGTA
GATGTGAACTATACTCCGGTTCCGCTACAGCCGCGCATCAGCCCGCTGAACGGTCGTGATCTGGATATGT
CCCTGTCTTGCCTGCGCTCTATGTCCCCGATCCACCAGAAATACATGCAGGACATGGGCGTTGGCGCGAC
CCTGGTTTGCTCTCTGATGGTGTCTGGTCGTCTGTGGGGTCTGATCGCTTGCCACCACTACGAACCGCGC
TTCGTTCCGTTCCACATTCGCGCTGCTGGCGAAGCGCTGGCGGAAACTTGTGCGATCCGCATCGCGACGC
TGGAGAGCTTTGCACAGTCTCAGTCCAAAGATATCGAGGGCAGAGGAAGTCTGCTAACATGCGGTGACGT
CGAGGAGAATCCTGGCCCAATGGAAAGACCACAGCCAGACTCTATGCCACAGGATCTGAGCGAAGCCCTC
AAGGAGGCCACCAAGGAAGTGCACACCCAGGCCGAGAACGCTGAGTTCATGAGAAACTTCCAGAAAGGAC
AGGTTACTCGCGACGGATTCAAGCTGGTGATGGCTAGCCTCTATCACATCTACGTGGCCCTGGAGGAGGA
AATTGAGAGAAACAAGGAATCCCCCGTGTTCGCTCCAGTTTATTTCCCAGAGGAGCTGCATCGGAAGGCC
GCCCTGGAACAGGATCTGGCTTTTTGGTATGGCCCCCGCTGGCAGGAGGTCATTCCTTATACCCCCGCTA
TGCAACGCTACGTTAAGAGACTCCACGAGGTGGGCCGCACAGAACCTGAGCTGCTCGTGGCCCATGCCTA
CACCCGCTACCTGGGCGACCTGTCAGGGGGTCAAGTTCTGAAAAAGATAGCCCAAAAGGCCCTGGACCTG
CCTTCCTCTGGCGAGGGGCTGGCCTTCTTTACTTTCCCTAACATTGCCTCAGCCACAAAGTTCAAGCAGC
TCTACCGGTCCAGGATGAACAGCCTGGAAATGACCCCAGCCGTGCGGCAGCGGGTCATAGAAGAAGCCAA
GACTGCCTTTCTGCTGAATATCCAGCTGTTTGAGGAACTCCAGGAACTGCTGACCCATGACACTAAAGAC
CAGTCCCCCTCCAGGGCCCCAGGACTCAGACAGAGGGCCTCAAACAAGGTTCAGGACTCAGCCCCCGTGG
AAACACCCAGGGGAAAACCCCCTCTCAATACAAGATCTCAAGCACCCCTGCTGAGATGGGTCCTCACCCT
GAGCTTCCTCGTCGCTACCGTTGCAGTGGGGCTCTATGCTATGTGA
