>Addgene plasmid #72441 | pACU2_CD4-mIFP T2A HO1 | addgene partial sequence | sequence record 140396 | mIFP-R 5'-GGTGTTCAGGAACTCCGCAG-3'
GGCTCTTTCACAGCCAGCAGGATACCGTGCGGCTGAATGGAGCCCGCCAGGTGGATCTGCTCGCGTTCAC
AGTTAGCCAGAAACGCGTGGCCGAATGCTGAGGTAGTCAGCGGTACCGAGGATCCGCCTCCGCTTCCGCC
GCGCCTTCGGTGCCGGCACCTGACACAGAAGAAGATGCCTAGCCCAATGAAAAGCAGGAGGCCGGCGACG
CCCCCCAGCACAATCAGGGCCATTGGCTGCACCGGGGTGGACCATGTGGGCAGAACCTTGATGTTGGATT
CCAGCAGGACCTGTCCCGAGTCACTCAGCAGACACTGCCACATCCCCGCCTCAGGGTTCAGCACCCACAC
CGCCTTCTCCCGCTTCGAGACCTTTGCCTCCTTGTTCTCCAGTTTCAAGCTCAGCATCAGCTTAGGGGAG
GTGGGTCCCCACACCTCACAGGTCAAATTTTTCTGGAGCTGAGTGGCTCTCATCACCACCAGGTTCACTT
CCTGATGCAACTTTCCTGTTTTCGCTTCAAGGGCCAGGGTGAGGTTTCCAGAGCCAGCATACTGAGGCAA
GGCCTGGGGCAGGGTGAGGTGGAGCGGGAGCTTCTTGCCCATCTGGAGCTTAGGGTCCTGGGTAACCCGT
TTTACAGACACTTCCTTGTTCTTCAGGTCAAAGGTGATCCAAGACTTGGAGGAGGAAGCCCTCTCCGCCT
GCCACCACAGCTCGCCACTGCCCGTCAGCTTTTCAACTGTAAAGGCGAGTGGGAAGGAGAACTCCACCTG
TTCCCCCTCTTTCTTATAGACTATGCTGGAGGCCTTCTGGAACGAGCCTCCACCTCCACTTCCGCCGCCA
CCGCTAGCTTGACACTGGACGCAGGCCAGCAGCATGAACAGCACGGCTGCAATGAGGACTTCGCTCTTGG
GATTCATTTTGGA
