>Addgene plasmid #72441 | pACU2_CD4-mIFP T2A HO1 | addgene partial sequence | sequence record 140797 | mIFP-F 5'-TGTCTTGCCTGCGCTCTATG-3'
TGGGCGTTGGCGCGACCCTGGTTTGCTCTCTGATGGTGTCTGGTCGTCTGTGGGGTCTGATCGCTTGCCA
CCACTACGAACCGCGCTTCGTTCCGTTCCACATTCGCGCTGCTGGCGAAGCGCTGGCGGAAACTTGTGCG
ATCCGCATCGCGACGCTGGAGAGCTTTGCACAGTCTCAGTCCAAAGATATCGAGGGCAGAGGAAGTCTGC
TAACATGCGGTGACGTCGAGGAGAATCCTGGCCCAATGGAAAGACCACAGCCAGACTCTATGCCACAGGA
TCTGAGCGAAGCCCTCAAGGAGGCCACCAAGGAAGTGCACACCCAGGCCGAGAACGCTGAGTTCATGAGA
AACTTCCAGAAAGGACAGGTTACTCGCGACGGATTCAAGCTGGTGATGGCTAGCCTCTATCACATCTACG
TGGCCCTGGAGGAGGAAATTGAGAGAAACAAGGAATCCCCCGTGTTCGCTCCAGTTTATTTCCCAGAGGA
GCTGCATCGGAAGGCCGCCCTGGAACAGGATCTGGCTTTTTGGTATGGCCCCCGCTGGCAGGAGGTCATT
CCTTATACCCCCGCTATGCAACGCTACGTTAAGAGACTCCACGAGGTGGGCCGCACAGAACCTGAGCTGC
TCGTGGCCCATGCCTACACCCGCTACCTGGGCGACCTGTCAGGGGGTCAAGTTCTGAAAAAGATAGCCCA
AAAGGCCCTGGACCTGCCTTCCTCTGGCGAGGGGCTGGCCTTCTTTACTTTCCCTAACATTGCCTCAGCC
ACAAAGTTCAAGCAGCTCTACCGGTCCAGGATGAACAGCCTGGAAATGACCCCAGCCGTGCGGCAGCGGG
TCATAGAAGAAGCCAAGACTGCCTTTCTGCTGAATATCCAGCTGTTTGAGGAACTCCAGGAACTGCTGAC
CCATGACACTAAAGACCAGTCCCCCTCCAGGGCCCCAGGACTCAGACAGAGGGCCTCAAACAAGGTTCAG
GACTCA
