[The description below was written by a language model from this plasmid's Addgene catalogue record.]
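Description:
pACU2_CD4-mIFP T2A HO1 is an insect expression plasmid built on the pACU2 backbone and intended for expressing a UAS-driven transgene in Drosophila. It is maintained in E. coli as a high-copy plasmid under ampicillin selection. The record gives no feature table, so the origin of replication, any fly transformation marker, integration or transposon elements, and the polyadenylation signal of the backbone are not documented here.

The insert is a bicistronic coding cassette, CD4-mIFP T2A HO1, placed under UAS control according to the stated purpose. UAS sequences are bound by the yeast transcription factor GAL4, so in flies the cassette should be expressed only in tissues or cells where a GAL4 driver line is active, giving the usual binary control over where and when the reporter appears. CD4 is a transmembrane protein commonly used as a membrane-targeting scaffold, and fusing it to mIFP, a monomeric infrared fluorescent protein, would be expected to place the fluorophore at cell membranes. The T2A peptide causes ribosomal skipping during translation, so HO1 is produced as a separate polypeptide from the same transcript. HO1 denotes heme oxygenase 1, which converts heme to biliverdin. Infrared fluorescent proteins of this kind generally need biliverdin as their chromophore, so co-expression is presumably meant to boost cofactor supply and brightness, although the record does not state this rationale, nor the species origin of CD4 or HO1. The construct is suited to GAL4-directed infrared labeling of cells in vivo in Drosophila.
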