Addgene plasmid #72441: pACU2_CD4-mIFP T2A HO1
Purpose: Expressing UAS-CD4-mIFP T2A HO1 in drosophila
Depositing lab: Xiaokun Shu. Depositing organization: University of California, San Francisco (UCSF). Publication: A naturally monomeric infrared fluorescent protein for protein labeling in vivo. Yu D, Baird MA, Allen JR, Howe ES, Klassen MP, Reade A, Makhijani K, Song Y, Liu S, Murthy Z, Zhang SQ, Weiner OD, Kornberg TB, Jan YN, Davidson MW, Shu X. Nat Methods. 2015 Aug;12(8):763-765. doi: 10.1038/nmeth.3447. Epub 2015 Jun 22. PubMed 26098020.
Backbone
  Vector backbone: pACU2
  Vector type: Insect Expression
Growth in bacteria
  Bacterial resistance: Ampicillin, 100 μg/mL
  Growth temperature: 37°C
  Growth strain: DH5alpha
  Copy number: High Copy
Gene/Insert
  Gene/Insert name: CD4-mIFP T2A HO1
Terms and licenses: Academic/Nonprofit Terms; Industry Terms: Not Available to Industry
How to cite: pACU2_CD4-mIFP T2A HO1 was a gift from Xiaokun Shu (Addgene plasmid # 72441 ; http://n2t.net/addgene:72441 ; RRID:Addgene_72441)
